Addgene plasmid #202619: pHUC-JEDI-1P
Purpose: Genetically encoded voltage indicator (GEVI) JEDI-1P under the HuC promoter for pan neuronal expression in zebrafish; JEDI-1P sequence codon-optimized for zebrafish expression
Depositing lab: Francois St-Pierre. Depositing organization: Baylor College of Medicine. Publication: Widefield imaging of rapid pan-cortical voltage dynamics with an indicator evolved for one-photon microscopy. Lu X, Wang Y, Liu Z, Gou Y, Jaeger D, St-Pierre F. Nat Commun. 2023 Oct 12;14(1):6423. doi: 10.1038/s41467-023-41975-3. PubMed 37828037.
Backbone
  Vector backbone: pTol2 (pHUC)
  Backbone size w/o insert (bp): 12555
  Total vector size (bp): 13842
  Vector type: Zebrafish Expression
Growth in bacteria
  Bacterial resistance: Ampicillin, 100 μg/mL
  Growth temperature: 37°C
  Growth strain: DH5alpha
  Copy number: Unknown
Gene/Insert
  Gene/Insert name: JEDI-1P
  Species: Synthetic
  Insert size (bp): 1287
  Promoter: HuC(elavl3)
  Cloning method: Unknown
  Sequencing primers: 5′ GTGGGATATTGTCCTCCTCAG; 3′ ACAAATAAAGCAATAGCATCAC
Terms and licenses: Academic/Nonprofit Terms; Industry Terms: Not Available to Industry
Depositor comments: Please visit https://doi.org/10.1101/2022.08.29.505018 for bioRxiv preprint.
How to cite: pHUC-JEDI-1P was a gift from Francois St-Pierre (Addgene plasmid # 202619 ; http://n2t.net/addgene:202619 ; RRID:Addgene_202619)
