[The description below was written by a language model from this plasmid's Addgene catalogue record and pLannotate feature annotations shown in this document.]
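Description:
pHUC-JEDI-1P is a zebrafish expression plasmid of about 13.8 kb, built on a pTol2 (pHUC) backbone, that carries the genetically encoded voltage indicator JEDI-1P under the HuC (elavl3) promoter for pan-neuronal expression. The insert is a synthetic 1,287 bp coding sequence, codon-optimized for zebrafish. The automated annotation recognises a 720 bp GFP-family segment (labelled cEGFP) on the forward strand. This probably corresponds to the fluorescent protein portion of the indicator, although the annotation does not label the rest of the sensor. An SV40 polyadenylation signal lies just downstream of it, annotated on the opposite strand. The HuC promoter itself is not annotated. The large unannotated stretches of the sequence presumably hold it and other zebrafish regulatory DNA, but the table cannot confirm their positions.

The bacterial portion resembles a pBluescript-type backbone. It has a high-copy ColE1/pUC origin, an ampicillin resistance gene with its own promoter, a fragment of an M13 phage origin, and remnants of the lac promoter/operator region, a T3 promoter and a multiple cloning site. The Tol2 transposon arms are not called as such, but a short match to medaka tyrosinase is consistent with Tol2-derived sequence, since that element was originally isolated from the medaka tyrosinase locus. The short hits to the yeast ADH1 promoter, lacI and SV40 large T antigen are fragments and are unlikely to be functional. In Tol2 vectors, the transposon ends allow transposase-mediated integration of the cassette into the fish genome. This makes the construct suited to transient or stable transgenic zebrafish for optical recording of neuronal membrane voltage, with an indicator developed for one-photon microscopy.
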