Features (pLannotate 1.2.2; 15 found; start..end, strand, type, name):
   3862..4581    +  CDS            cEGFP: cEGFP is a basic (constitutively fluorescent) green fluorescent protein published in 2008, derived from Aequorea victoria.
   4739..4873    -  polyA_signal   SV40 poly(A) signal: SV40 polyadenylation signal
   4896..4979    -  CDS            large T antigen (fragment): large T antigen from SV40 (simian virus 40)
   5545..5585    -  misc_feature   MCS (fragment): pBluescript multiple cloning site
   5598..5616    -  promoter       T3 promoter: promoter for bacteriophage T3 RNA polymerase
   5659..5681    -  protein_bind   lac operator (fragment): The lac repressor binds to the lac operator to inhibit transcription in E. coli. This inhibition can be relieved by adding lactose or isopropyl-β-D-thiogalactopyranoside (IPTG). lac repressor encoded by lacI
   5685..5715    -  promoter       lac promoter: promoter for the E. coli lac operon
   5730..5751    -  protein_bind   CAP binding site: CAP binding activates transcription in the presence of cAMP. E. coli catabolite activator protein
   5764..5856    -  CDS            lacI (fragment): lac repressor; lacI; The lac repressor binds to the lac operator to inhibit transcription in E. coli. This inhibition can be relieved by adding lactose or isopropyl-β-D-thiogalactopyranoside (IPTG).
   6039..6627    -  rep_origin     ori: high-copy-number ColE1/pMB1/pBR322/pUC origin of replication
   6798..7658    -  CDS            AmpR: β-lactamase; bla; confers resistance to ampicillin, carbenicillin, and related antibiotics
   7659..7763    -  promoter       AmpR promoter: bla
   7789..8010    -  rep_origin     M13 ori (fragment) (sequence partly withheld): M13 bacteriophage origin of replication; arrow indicates direction of (+) strand synthesis
   8010..8297    +  CDS            tyr (fragment) (sequence partly withheld): TYRO_ORYLA - Also known as tyro. Experimental evidence at transcript level: Swiss-Prot protein existence level 2. This is a copper-containing oxidase that functions in the formation of pigments such as melanins and other polyphenolic compounds. From Oryzias latipes (Japanese rice fish) (Japanese killifish).
  11513..11532   +  promoter       ADH1 promoter (fragment): S. cerevisiae ADH1; promoter for alcohol dehydrogenase 1
>Addgene plasmid #202619 | pHUC-JEDI-1P | addgene full sequence | sequence record 398002 | Addgene NGS Result
ACGATTCGCAAACGTGTTTATTTGTAAAGACGACATCAAGAGCTTAATGTCCACTTGAAAAGAAATAAAT
ATGCCCGCGGCGCCAAGGATATTTTGAATGTAGTCGTTCATGGTGAGCCACTCCCGAATTCAGCACTCTG
GAGAGCGACCAAAGAGGAATAGCGGAATAGCAACTACTTGAGCCATTTCTCTCCGTTTGATGGCGTTCAT
GATTAAAAATATAATCACGTGATTTTTTATACATATATAAATATATACATAAAGTAACGCTTTCCTTTTG
AGAATACATAAATATTTATTCGCGTGATAAATCAATGATCTTATATTTATTTGCACGACCGAAATTAGCC
AAATTCACCAATTAAAAAAAAAATAAGCCAACAAAAAAGAAGGGTTTATCCGTTCAATTTTGACTTGTGT
CCTGTTGTTTTACAGCTGCCACTGTGATCCCTTAAGCTGCAGTGAGAGTGTGGCTAATGCCTTTTGTTTA
AGATAATCCTGTAATCTGTTACCGAAACGGCCTATTGACAAGCCGGCATTCACATTTCAGTCAGGAGGCC
CGTCCAGACATGTACATTTATGAATTACGAATGATAAAATTAAGATCTGCATTAGGCGTCAGAAATGTCA
CGAACACCCATTCATTTCCCACAGCCAATAATGGATCATGCTGGGAAGCGCTATCCTCGCAGTCTCAAAA
TTAATGTTGACATGTTGCGTAGAGCTACAGATTAGATCAGCCATATGCTTTATGTGTTTACCTCAGCGGA
TCTTCAGCAAGATGTGTTTATTTTAAGAAAATGGCTTCCTCGCTGCCTGCACAGGGGCATTAAGGAAGTG
ACGTGAGCGTCCTCACAGTCAAATTACTTTATCTCATGCTGCTTTCAGGCCTCTGCTTATTTTATTATTA
TTATTTTAAATTAGGGGGAATCACGGTGGCGTTGTGGGTAGGGTAGCGCGATCACCTTACAGCAAGAAGG
TCGCTGGTTCGAGCTCTGGCTGGGTCAGTTGGCATTTCTGTGTGGAGTTTAAATTGAATTGAAATTGAAT
AAACTAAATTGGCCCTAGTGTATGTGTGTGAATGTAAGTGTGCATGGGTGTTTCCCAGTGTTGGGTTTGA
CTGGAAGAGCATCCGCTTCGTAAAACATATGCTGGATAAGTTGGCGGTTCATTTCACTGTGGTGACCGCT
GATTAATAAAGGGACTAAGCTGAAAATGAAATGAATTAATACATTTTAAATGAGCTTTTGCTGACATGTT
TATGATTACAAATAGTGAAATTGTATGTTAATTTACGATAAGTGCATTGTTCTAAATTCATTTTTATGTA
GCAGCTGGTTTTTCTTCCATTTGTGTCATTCAACAGAACATTTTTCTAAAAAAGTGAACTTAAATTTTCT
CCTCCCTCTGACAAGGCTTGATGGTAATTTCAGCCGACTCTAATTACAGACTCACTAAAAGGAATCGGTG
CAGTCATTTATCTTTATCAGCGCGCTGGTGGGAAGGTAATAGGTTTTGCTTATGAGTTGTTTGCGTGCGA
GTCTGGGTCCTTGTGTAGGCGATGCTGATGCACTGCATTAAATATTGAGGGAGAAGTCGCTCAAAAATAG
CAAAGTACAGGCTGGGGCAGGAACGTCAAAGCCCGCTCAGTGGCCACGTTTCTTGTTTCGTAAGTCCTAT
TTTTAATAGCGATAATTCAGGCTCAGTAGAAGGAACTCCAGCACTATAAGCAGTCTCTCGCCTGTCTCGG
CGAGTTATGTATTTTGGGATGAAGTGCTCTTCCACCTCTACCTCTGCTGTGCTGGCGCCAGTATCTGGGC
TGTAAGATAGTGTACGTGTCAGTCTGTGTGGCCGAAGAGCCTGTGTGTTGTGTAACTCACTACATTCGTC
GCTGTGGATGGCTGACTTGCCATGGGGAGGTTTACTTCAGTTCACGAATCACATTCGCCACGATCTTGTC
ACTTTGTGTCAAGACTCGCTCTCTGTGTGTCAACAGCTCTGCTGTTTGAGGTTGAAATTCTGAACTTGAG
ATATATCCCAGGATATATTAGGGCTACTGCCAACGGAAAAAGCAAATGGTGCCATGGCCATTTGATTGAT
CAAACAAACACCCTTTTGCTTGGGTGACAGTGAAATGTCAGATCCATGTTTGTACTGCTTTAATAACTTG
CCTCTCTGAGCTTTCTCCTTGTCAGTGTCAATTTGCCTGAGATATAAATTCCGGTTGCCCCGAAAGCTTA
TTTTATTAAAAAAAAGCTAACATGCACTCATACAACGTGCGCACATACATGTGAGGCTTGCTAAAAGTCA
AGAAGCAAGCCAATAGCAAGAGTCGTCAGACTGCTGTTACCTGGGCAACCTGGTTAGAGGTAAGGCTCAA
GGCAAGAATAAATCATTCCACTGAAGAGACACAGCGTTACAGCGAGATGAGAGCAAGAGGCGATAGTGAA
GGGAGAACAAAAGAACAGCCTACCCACACTAGTGCAGATCTACCTGTTTGAGCTACTGATTGTTCAGTTT
GATTAGATATCAGACAATTCTGCTATCTCCAATTGCATTGCTGCATGAATTCCTAGAAATCATTTTAATC
ACCAAAAACTAGTAGGGACACTTGTGGCGTATATGATTCTGCCTGTTGATTGTGGGGATCCAACAGAAAG
ATCATGAATGCATTGTTAATTAAGTCGGTGAGACACCCTGTTCCACCCTAGGGGCCGTTCTGGGGAAAGA
GTGCTTTCAGTCAGCTAAAGATGACTAATATGTGAACATATATTACTACACATGCCAATTTGTACATTCT
GGATAGTTACCAGCCCTGGGAAAACATCGAAAAAAATAAATCAACATAGATAAAATTGGCAAATCCCTTC
TGGTACGATGCAGAGTGCTTGCTCTGAGAACTTGTGCATTGTGACAGAAAGCGACCGTTAAAAACTGAAA
GTAGCATCTACAACCTGCATACATCTGTTCTTTGAAAATCCCCTGTAGGCCAAATTAAGCATCACGCTGT
GCTCCACAGCAACACGGATGAACCGAAAACCCAGACACAAACGCACACACTTTTCACATAAACAAGGTTT
AGTTATGCTAGCTATGCTTTTTCGTCCTCCCTTTGTCATCAGCGGCGAGTGACGTAACACAGTTTGACCC
TGGACAGCGTAAAGGGGGGGTTGGGAATGAGTGAAAGGACTGTGACATCTGCAGGGCCAGGGGCTGATGG
AGAGAGCTGAAGTGAGGGAGGTCAGAGGAGGAGGAAGGGTGGGATATTGTCCTCCTCAGGCCCTATCCCT
CTCAGACGCATTGATTTTTAACCTCTCAGCGAGAATGCCAAGCATTACACCCCTCAAATTATGGTTCCTC
ACCCAACCTGTTATATTTTCCACCTGCAGATAATTAACCGGTGCCACCATGGAGACGACTGTGAGGTATG
AACAGGGGTCAGAGCTCACTAAAACTTCGAGCTCTCCAACAGCAGATGAGCCCACGATAAAGATTGATGA
TGGTCGTGATGAGGGTAATGAACAAGACAGCTGTTCCAATACCATTAGGAGAAAAATTTCCCCGTTTGTG
ATGTCATTTGGATTCAGAGTATTTGGAGTTGTGCTTATCATTGTAGACATCATAGTGGTGATTGTGGATC
TGGCCATCAGTGAGAAGAAAAGAGGCATTAGAGAGATTCTTGAAGGTGTTTCCCTGGCTATAGCACTCTT
CTTCCTTGTTGATGTTCTCATGAGAGTGTTTGTTGAAGGCTTCAAGAACTATTTCCGGTCCAAACTGGTT
ACTTTGGATGCAGTCATAGTAGTGGGCACTCTGCTAATTAATATGACCTACTCCTTCTCTGACCTTGCTG
CCTTTAACAGCGAGAACGTGTATATTACCGCGGATAAACAGAAAAACGGCATTAAAGCGAACTTTACCGT
GCGCCATAACGTGGAAGATGGCAGCGTGCAGCTGGCGGATCATTATCAGCAGAACACCCCGATTGGCGAT
GGCCCGGTGCTGCTGCCGGATAACCATTATCTGAGCACCCAGACCGTGCTGAGCAAAGATCCGAACGAAA
AACGCGATCACATGGTGCTGCTGGAATTTGTGACCGCAGCGGGCATTACACACGGCATGGATGAACTGTA
TGGCGGCACCGGCGGCAGCGCGAGCCAGGGCGAAGAACTGTTTACCGGCGTGGTGCCGATTCTGGTGGAA
CTGGATGGCGATGTGAACGGCCATAAATTTAGCGTGCGCGGCGAAGGCGAAGGCGATGCGACCATTGGCA
AACTGACCCTGAAATTTATTTGCACCACCGGCAAACTACCGGTGCCGTGGCCGACCCTGGTGACCACCTT
AACCTATGGCGTGCAGTGCTTTAGCCGCTATCCGGATCATATGAAACGCCATGATTTTTTTAAAAGCGCG
ATGCCGGAAGGCTATGTGCAGGAACGCACCATTAGCTTTAAAGATGATGGCAAATATAAAACCCGCGCGG
TGGTGAAATTTGAAGGCGATACCCTGGTGAACCGCATTGAACTGAAAGGCACCGATTTTAAAGAAGATGG
CAACATTCTGGGGCATAAACTGGAATATAACACAGATCAGATGCCGCACATGGTTACTCTTCTTCGAGTT
CTGAAAATTGTTATCTTAATAAGAATATTTCGCCTGGCTTCACAGAAGAAACAACTTGAAGTGGTAACCT
AATGAACCGGTTGGATCCTGGCCGTCGTTTTACTGTACCATCGATGATGATCCAGACATGATAAGATACA
TTGATGAGTTTGGACAAACCACAACTAGAATGCAGTGAAAAAAATGCTTTATTTGTGAAATTTGTGATGC
TATTGCTTTATTTGTAACCATTATAAGCTGCAATAAACAAGTTAACAACAACAATTGCATTCATTTTATG
TTTCAGGTTCAGGGGGAGGTGTGGGAGGTTTTTTAAAGCAAGTAAAACCTCTACAAATGTGGTATGGCTG
ATTATGATCCTCTAGATCAGATCTGCGAAGATACGGCCACGGGTGCTCTTGATCCTGTGGCTGATTTTGG
ACTGTGCTGCTCGCAGCTGCTGATGAATCACATACTTCCTCCATTTTCTTCCACTGATTGACTGTTATAA
TTTCCCTAATTTCCAGGTCAAGGTGCTGTGCATTGTGGTAATAGATGTGACATGACGTCACTTCCAAAGG
ACCAATGAACATGTCTGACCAATTTCATATAATGTGAAAACGATTTTCATAGGCAGAATAAATAACATTT
AAATTAAACTGGGCATCAGCGCAATTCAATTGGTTTGGTAATAGCAAGGGAAAATAGAATGAAGTGATCT
CCAAAAAATAAGTACTTTTTGACTGTAAATAAAATTGTAAGGAGTAAAAAGTACTTTTTTTTCTAAAAAA
ATGTAATTAAGTAAAAGTAAAAGTATTGATTTTTAATTGTACTCAAGTAAAGTAAAAATCCCCAAAAATA
ATACTTAAGTACAGTAATCAAGTAAAATTACTCAAGTACTTTACACCTCTGGTTCTTGACCCCCTACCTT
CAGCAAGCCCAGCAGATCCACTAGTTCTAGAGCGGCCGCCACCGCGGTGGAGCTCCAGCTTTTGTTCCCT
TTAGTGAGGGTTAATTGCGCGCTTGGCGTAATCATGGTCATAGCTGTTTCCTGTGTGAAATTGTTATCCG
CTCACAATTCCACACAACATACGAGCCGGAAGCATAAAGTGTAAAGCCTGGGGTGCCTAATGAGTGAGCT
AACTCACATTAATTGCGTTGCGCTCACTGCCCGCTTTCCAGTCGGGAAACCTGTCGTGCCAGCTGCATTA
ATGAATCGGCCAACGCGCGGGGAGAGGCGGTTTGCGTATTGGGCGCTCTTCCGCTTCCTCGCTCACTGAC
TCGCTGCGCTCGGTCGTTCGGCTGCGGCGAGCGGTATCAGCTCACTCAAAGGCGGTAATACGGTTATCCA
CAGAATCAGGGGATAACGCAGGAAAGAACATGTGAGCAAAAGGCCAGCAAAAGGCCAGGAACCGTAAAAA
GGCCGCGTTGCTGGCGTTTTTCCATAGGCTCCGCCCCCCTGACGAGCATCACAAAAATCGACGCTCAAGT
CAGAGGTGGCGAAACCCGACAGGACTATAAAGATACCAGGCGTTTCCCCCTGGAAGCTCCCTCGTGCGCT
CTCCTGTTCCGACCCTGCCGCTTACCGGATACCTGTCCGCCTTTCTCCCTTCGGGAAGCGTGGCGCTTTC
TCATAGCTCACGCTGTAGGTATCTCAGTTCGGTGTAGGTCGTTCGCTCCAAGCTGGGCTGTGTGCACGAA
CCCCCCGTTCAGCCCGACCGCTGCGCCTTATCCGGTAACTATCGTCTTGAGTCCAACCCGGTAAGACACG
ACTTATCGCCACTGGCAGCAGCCACTGGTAACAGGATTAGCAGAGCGAGGTATGTAGGCGGTGCTACAGA
GTTCTTGAAGTGGTGGCCTAACTACGGCTACACTAGAAGAACAGTATTTGGTATCTGCGCTCTGCTGAAG
CCAGTTACCTTCGGAAAAAGAGTTGGTAGCTCTTGATCCGGCAAACAAACCACCGCTGGTAGCGGTGGTT
TTTTTGTTTGCAAGCAGCAGATTACGCGCAGAAAAAAAGGATCTCAAGAAGATCCTTTGATCTTTTCTAC
GGGGTCTGACGCTCAGTGGAACGAAAACTCACGTTAAGGCATTTTGGTCATGAGATTATCAAAAAGGATC
TTCACCTAGATCCTTTTAAATTAAAAATGAAGTTTTAAATCAATCTAAAGTATATATGAGTAAACTTGGT
CTGACAGTTACCAATGCTTAATCAGTGAGGCACCTATCTCAGCGATCTGTCTATTTCGTTCATCCATAGT
TGCCTGACTCCCCGTCGTGTAGATAACTACGATACGGGAGGGCTTACCATCTGGCCCCAGTGCTGCAATG
ATACCGCGAGACCCACGCTCACCGGCTCCAGATTTATCAGCAATAAACCAGCCAGCCGGAAGGGCCGAGC
GCAGAAGTGGTCCTGCAACTTTATCCGCCTCCATCCAGTCTATTAATTGTTGCCGGGAAGCTAGAGTAAG
TAGTTCGCCAGTTAATAGTTTGCGCAACGTTGTTGCCATTGCTACAGGCATCGTGGTGTCACGCTCGTCG
TTTGGTATGGCTTCATTCAGCTCCGGTTCCCAACGATCAAGGCGAGTTACATGATCCCCCATGTTGTGCA
AAAAAGCGGTTAGCTCCTTCGGTCCTCCGATCGTTGTCAGAAGTAAGTTGGCCGCAGTGTTATCACTCAT
GGTTATGGCAGCACTGCATAATTCTCTTACTGTCATGCCATCCGTAAGATGCTTTTCTGTGACTGGTGAG
TACTCAACCAAGTCATTCTGAGAATAGTGTATGCGGCGACCGAGTTGCTCTTGCCCGGCGTCAATACGGG
ATAATACCGCGCCACATAGCAGAACTTTAAAAGTGCTCATCATTGGAAAACGTTCTTCGGGGCGAAAACT
CTCAAGGATCTTACCGCTGTTGAGATCCAGTTCGATGTAACCCACTCGTGCACCCAACTGATCTTCAGCA
TCTTTTACTTTCACCAGCGTTTCTGGGTGAGCAAAAACAGGAAGGCAAAATGCCGCAAAAAAGGGAATAA
GGGCGACACGGAAATGTTGAATACTCATACTCTTCCTTTTTCAATATTATTGAAGCATTTATCAGGGTTA
TTGTCTCATGAGCGGATACATATTTGAATGTATTTAGAAAAATAAACAAATAGGGGTTCCGCGCACATTT
CCCCGAAAAGTGCCACCTAAATTGTAAGCGTTAATATTTTGTTAAAATTCGCGTTAAATTTTTGTTAAAT
CAGCTCATTTTTTAACCAATAGGCCGAAATCGGCAAAATCCCTTATAAATCAAAAGAATAGACCGAGATA
GGGT
[37 nt withheld, positions 7915-7951]
AAAGAACGTGGACTCCAACGTCAAAGG
[32 nt withheld, positions 7979-8010]
GCTGGCTAAGAACTCATCAGCCTCCCCGGTCCATCTACCCACGTACCAATGCACCAATTGGCCACAATGA
CGGCTACTACATGGTGCCATTCCTTCCTCTTTATAGGAATGGAGACTACCTCCTGTCCAACAATGCTCTT
GGATACGAGTACGCCTACCTGTTGGACCCAGGTCATTGCACAACACCAGAAATGCCCTCTGATCTGCAAA
AGACGTGAATATCTGTTCAGACACCCATATCCACTCTGTTCCACACAGGTCAGAGGTTTGTCCAGGAGTT
CTTGACAGAGGTGTAAAAAGTACTCAAAAATTTTACTCAAGTGAAAGTACAAGTACTTAGGGAAAATTTT
ACTCAATTAAAAGTAAAAGTATCTGGCTAGAATCTTACTTGAGTAAAAGTAAAAAAGTACTCCATTAAAA
TTGTACTTGAGTATTAAGGAAGTAAAAGTAAAAGCAAGAAAGAAAACTAGAGATTCTTGTTTAAGCTTCC
CGGGTGTCGACGAATTCTCGAGCTCTATTCCTAAAGACCTTGGGTGACCAAAATCTTATTTTAATAAATA
AAACTGTTTATTAAAACTTTTTTGTTTCAAAGAACCATATGTATAGTGAAATTTATAAAAATATCAATTT
TTAAAAAGCTGGTGTACTCATTTATGTTATGAACTCTAAAACCATATACTGACTGCAAGTGATGATGTAT
AGAGTGATGTTTACGAGTAAACATATTTAGTTGTATACATCCTACTGAGCACATTTTGATGTATGAAATA
ACATTACAAGCTTTATCCAAATTAAGCCATTTTAAAACACTGCCAATTGAAAATACAAATCCTGGAAAAA
ATCGTCTTTAGCGCAGTCATTTGAGCCATCCTAATCCGTTACCTCAGACCATAATAAGAAGGGATAACAC
TAGCTGTAGCAATGGAACACATCTGTTTCACACAATCATATCTCCTGCGCCGGTGCTAAGCAGATTCAGC
GTGATCATAACATGCTTTCCACTCATAAATGTAAATTTACAATTTGCACATGTAAAACAGACACTTTTGA
GATATTGGATAAAAAAACAAGAGTATATTGCTTAGTTTCATCCACCAGTCATCCCCACAGCGTTTGGAAG
GCCATAAAAAGTGTCTAAAATCAATGATCATTGAAAGAGCACAAGAGAGACTCTTACGCTGTAATGCCAC
TGGGGACAAAAGTGACAGTCTCTTAATGGGCTCTTCTGGAGGGGCTCCTGAACATTAAAAATTATCAGCG
AAATTACCGAAAGAGCTTCAAGCAACTGGCATGCTTGATCCTCTGCGTCGGGGCGGTGAATAGGTGCTTC
AGATGCCCTCTTACCCACGGGCTGGATTCAGCTGCCCCGCTACCAGCGGAGACCCCCTAATGAGCCTCTG
CAATTAAGTTTATTCATGTTAAGTGTGAACGGGGTGCGTGCGGAACTGTGGGCAGCTAACAGACCTGGGT
TCTTTGTGCCACAAGTGCTGCCTTTATTCGGCTCACAAAGCAGAAAACAACACCCGCACCTATAATGGCG
CCCTCGGCTGGGTCTAAGAAACGTGGCGAGTTGACAGAGCAGAGTGGGCGGGGTTAAGACAGACTGACAG
CGGGACCCATCTCCATCCTCTTATTAACGCTTAACGAGTGCCTTCCTCATGCAATATTCATCGCCACTAA
TATCATCCAAGCTCTGAGCTGAGCTGGCCACTTATGTAAGGCAATTATGTAAAATATCAGACAGGGCCCA
CACTCAGAATCTGACTGGGGTAGAGACGCGGGACGAGAACCGAGAGCAAGAACTGAAAGTGAAAGTGACC
ACTAAAGGGAGGAGAGGACAGAGGGGCAGGATGTGTCAAGATTACCAGAGAACACTTGGCCAGAAATGCG
CAACCATTGGAGCTCTCCGGATTACCCAAAGGTTAACGAGTTTGAACGCCTCTGCCCACTCGCCCATCTC
TGATGGTTTCCCAAGAACTCCTCAAGCAAAATATATATAATTGTGTGTATTATGCACAGACACGAGAAAA
TGCTGTTTTTCTGATCTGCATTACAGCACATTTGCCCGCCAACGACAATACCACCCACTCGGTACCTCGC
TGACTCCTGATGCCTGATACCTGCGCGGTGACTGTCTACAATCTGCATAATCAAGAGAAGTTGTGTTGAA
GACGAGCGCCACACAACCGTTTCCACAAGGTCACCCAAGGCCGGTGCAGATGTAGGTGAGGTCTCCATAA
ACAGACTGAAATAAACACATCCTCCGCTGGGAACAACAACCCCCTCACGCCTCATGCATTTCCATAAGCC
TACATGCATCTCTTCCAACTTATGGAGACTCGCACCTACCAACATCCGCACAACAAAGATATACAGAGCG
CGCTCCCTCAGGTCAAGGCCCTGTGGGGGTCTGTGCAGAAATAGGTCATTTGTCACACATCAAGTCCTGG
GGCAGGAGATGCATTATAGATGAGACCAAACAGCCTGTCTCGGTGAGCTCTACCCACTCCCTGAGACTAG
AAATGGGGGAAGGGAGCTTGAGATAACAACCGCTGCAATCACTGTGTCGATGTTTAATATCAGCACCAAC
CGGGAACAATAAGGAGATGGGTGCATTCATGTTCACATCTTACCAGTCAAGTATCATCGAACCGGCTTGA
TAACCACACCTCGTGTAATAGCTGAGCAGATAGTTGTCATTTTAAAGCGTTGGCCTTTGTCGATTATGTA
ATGCGCACATTCAACACATGGTAATATAGAAACGGTTATGTCGAGGTTGTTTTGTCCAGAGATGACCTTC
ACACAGTTACAGCCGCTCTGCATCCACACAAATGGAGGACTTAATCGTGGACTGCATTCTTAGAAATGAT
CTACAAAGACAAATAATGTGAAATCAAGAAAGGACAAAATTTAAGTAAGGGGATGAGGGAGAGAGAGAAC
GAGGGGCAAGGAGAAAGCATGGCTCCTGTCTTTTTCTGCACCCATCTGTTCGGAGTGCAGGTGGAGCTCT
ATTCACTCAGCTCTGCATGTGTGTTTGGGGGGGGCAGGAAGAAAGGGAGGGCAAAAGGAAGAGTGGAGAG
ATGGTGGGGGCTGGAGGGATGGGGGGTTCTCGGTGATCTCTCCTGAAGGGGATAATGGGAGAGCAGCGCT
TTGCAATGGCTGCCATGTAGTACCCTCCCTGCACAATTAGCCAATCAGCAGCAAGCTCTGCCAGCCAGAA
GGACACATAAAAGAAGAACATTGCAGCAGAGGCACAGAAGGAGCCTGCGAGGAGCTGGGAAATACACACA
CAACAGCAGAACCACAACACCCTCCCCTGGACACACCCTACTGGGGATCACTGCTTTTCTTTTTTTCTGA
ACCATCGCCCACGCCACACGGAGAGAAATCTCTCTCTCATCATCATCCTGAAGAAAACCCCCTTATCCTC
ATTTTCACACTGCTGAGGAAAACCTACAATCGCACGGGCTGAGATTTCCTGGCGAAGACTGTCCTTTTTC
CTTTTTCTTTTTTTTTCTTTTCCTTTGGAAACTGACATTTGCATTTCTCCATTCCAAGCCACGGCGTAAT
AATATCTGCAATCCAGCCTGAAGACCTGCAAATCGAAGGACCTAGATCACTATCATCTTTGTACGTCAAG
GATCCTGGTTACTGTACGTATAACCTTTCTTTCTTTTGCTCTGACCAATATGAAACACTAAAATCGATTC
GAGCAGCCTCTCAGCATCAATTACAGTGCGTGAAAAACATTCAAATAGAGGCAGCAAATATTACATGTGA
AAATACAGGCTGGCTAAATCCAAGCTAATTTAGAAATGTGGTCAAAACGCATACTGGCACGTCTAATCGC
GGATTCAGTAAACAAGATTAACGATTAGCCCAGTGTATAAGTCATATGATACCGGCATGCGCGAGAGCAT
CGCTACACCCGAGCTGGCTTCATTTTCGGAGGAAAATCAAAACATTGCTTTCTCCTGCCGTGCGAACCAT
TCGTCATAAACCGTAATACGCAACATACATTTATTACTACATCCGTTAATTAGCGATAATTAGCCGTTAT
TAACAAAGAGCGCTGAGGAATTCCTCTCAAATAGCGGAGGTGCGGCGGAGGCAGAGGGGCGTAAAAGGGC
ACATGCGTGCCTGGCTCAAAAAAGGATGCTCCAGACTGAAACTCAGAGACAAAACACGATGCCTCGGAGG
CTGAGAGCCCATCGAGAGGAAAGGCAAAGAAAAGGGTCGAGTCACTCAGAGGGGGAGGGGAGATATTGTG
CATCCATTGGTTTGAATTGAAGCAGGCAGAATAAAAATCCTTGCGATTATGCTTCGTGAGAGATCGCGAG
AGAGGAAAAGGCTAAATGCCACGTATGCAAATGGATAAATGTCATCTATTTCTTCGCGAGTAGACATTTT
GTGGACAACGAGAGTGTAAATAAGCGATATGAGGGGAATACAAAGGCCTTGAGGGAAAGCGTTTTGGGCG
TGTCTTGTCGAAAAGAAGACAGCGATGGCACGCGCTCAGAACCACCATCTTCACGTAGACAATCCGCGTG
AAAACAATAACAAAACTGCTCATTTTAACACGAGCAGGTGTTTGAAACCACCCAAAAAAGATTGTCTAAA
ATATTAAGATTAATTAATGACGTTTAAATGTCCAGGCCTGATATAAATGAAGCGTGTAGTAAGAGTAATC
GCCTTTGTTTCTTTTCAGAGATACGTTTTCAGAGATTCAGGGAATTATATCTTCAATAAAATAATGTTTG
ATTTCATTATTTTAAAGCTTTTTAAGAAGTAAAAATACACATTATTCATTTACATTTTATTTTATTTAAA
GGCCTATGGTCTTGAAAATAATAAGTGGAATATATAGGCTATATATTCGTCTAAGGACAGCCGGTGTTAT
TTTATAGTGACCTCAGACAAAAGCCGAGACAAAACGAGGCGCTTGCCTTTCATTTTAATCCTTAATAGAC
GGTGTGATGAATGAATGAATGAATGAATAAATGAATGAATGACGGGCCCTTCGGCATGTTGTTCCGCAGT
CCTCCGTGAGCACGAGTCTCTACCGCAGTGCCAAGCACATAAAACCGTTGAGTCAGATAACCTTCTCCAG
GCGCGTATACACAATTCAAGGACAAGCACATCACAACTATACACAACACAACACAACCGCCTAAACGCAC
GAGCTCATCAATCGCAATTTAAAGGCATGTCAGTCAAAGAAAAAGGCGGCGTTATTTAAAACCAATGTTC
AACAATATTTGTATGCTGACTAGCCCGGGCGCGCACGCTATAAGATCACAAGGCCTTGTTTTTTCCCTTT
ATTCAAAATATCATTAATTATTACAGGTCATAAAACAAAACAATGCGAATTACAATGATTTAAAGACTAT
TGATTTAACAATAATCAGTTAATTATAGAATAATATTATAATATTTTACATACAAATGAAAGATGACATT
ATTTGATGACATTGTAATTAAAATATATGCAATATATTTTTACGTTTTTATTAATTAGGCTATTACTATT
ATTATAATTATCATTATTTTTATTATTATTATTATTATTATTAAATAGTCTTGCGAAATAAGAGTGAAGG
CAGTTGCAATGTTCATTGTTCCCGGAGAGTCCCGCAGCCTCTGGCCTCAACACAAAGCGCTACTGTTTAC
ATTAATATTCATAGTGCTGCCATGGTCTCTGTAGAGGAGGAACGGGTGGCTCTTTTGTTCGCTAGTGTCA
ATACGTTTATTCAGCAAAAAGCAGCTCGGATTTGTGAATGCCCAACAAGCACACGCGCACTCCAATCAAA
GGACGAGAGGATAACGATTTTAA
